>Addgene plasmid #240970 | pFA6a-Pho8∆60-C.a.URA3 | addgene full sequence | sequence record 489647 | Addgene NGS Result
ACGCGGCCGCCAGCTGAAGCTTCGTACGCTGCAGGTCGACGGATCCCCGGGTTAATTAAGTCTGCATCAC
ACAAGAAGAAGAATGTCATATTCTTCGTGACGGATGGGATGGGACCTGCGTCTTTGTCCATGGCAAGATC
ATTCAACCAGCATGTTAATGATTTACCTATAGACGACATCCTGACACTTGACGAGCATTTTATCGGGTCT
TCGAGAACAAGGTCCTCGGACTCACTAGTCACTGACTCAGCTGCGGGCGCCACCGCATTTGCATGTGCAT
TAAAGAGCTATAATGGGGCCATCGGTGTTGATCCGCATCACAGACCTTGTGGTACAGTGCTCGAGGCGGC
TAAGTTAGCAGGTTATCTCACTGGGCTTGTTGTTACGACAAGAATCACAGATGCCACTCCGGCTTCATTC
AGTTCACATGTTGATTACAGATGGCAGGAAGATCTTATCGCTACGCACCAGTTAGGCGAATATCCTCTGG
GGAGAGTAGTAGACTTACTCATGGGTGGCGGCAGGAGCCATTTCTACCCTCAAGGCGAAAAGGCTTCTCC
ATATGGTCACCACGGTGCTAGAAAAGATGGAAGAGATTTAATCGATGAGGCTCAATCTAATGGCTGGCAG
TACGTGGGTGACCGTAAAAATTTTGATTCTTTGTTGAAAAGCCACGGTGAAAACGTTACTTTACCTTTCT
TGGGTCTCTTTGCAGATAACGACATTCCTTTTGAAATTGACAGAGATGAAAAGGAGTATCCTTCCCTTAA
GGAACAAGTCAAGGTGGCTTTGGGTGCCTTGGAAAAAGCTTCCAATGAGGACAAAGATTCTAATGGGTTT
TTCTTAATGGTGGAAGGCTCCAGAATTGATCATGCTGGTCACCAAAACGATCCAGCTTCGCAGGTAAGGG
AGGTGTTGGCTTTCGATGAAGCATTCCAATACGTTTTGGAGTTTGCTGAAAATTCCGATACGGAGACTGT
TTTGGTCTCTACGTCGGATCATGAAACGGGTGGTTTAGTCACTTCAAGACAAGTCACTGCTAGCTATCCT
CAGTATGTCTGGTATCCACAGGTGCTCGCCAACGCCACCCATTCAGGTGAGTTTTTGAAAAGAAAACTAG
TAGATTTTGTTCATGAGCATAAGGGCGCAAGCAGCAAAATAGAAAATTTCATCAAACATGAGATCCTGGA
AAAAGATTTGGGTATTTACGATTACACGGATAGCGATTTAGAAACATTAATTCATTTGGATGACAACGCA
AATGCTATCCAAGACAAACTGAATGACATGGTATCATTTAGGGCCCAAATTGGCTGGACCACGCATGGTC
ACAGCGCAGTCGACGTCAACATATATGCATACGCCAATAAGAAAGCTACATGGTCATATGTCTTGAACAA
TTTACAAGGCAATCACGAAAATACGGAAGTTGGCCAGTTCTTAGAAAACTTTTTAGAATTGAACCTGAAC
GAAGTCACTGATTTGATTAGGGACACCAAACACACATCAGATTTTGATGCTACAGAAATAGCTAGTGAAG
TACAACATTATGACGAATACTACCATGCGTTGACCAACTGAGGCGCGCCACTTCTAAATAAGCGAATTTC
TTATGATTTATGATTTTTATTATTAAATAAGTTATAAAAAAAATAAGTGTATACAAATTTTAAAGTGACT
CTTAGGTTTTAAAACGAAAATTCTTATTCTTGAGTAACTCTTTCCTGTAGGTCAGGTTGCTTTCTCAGGT
ATAGTATGAGGTCGCTCTTATTGACCACACCTCTACCGGCAGATCCGCTAGGGATAACAGGGTAATATAG
ATCTGTTTAGCTTGCCTCGTCCCCGCCGGGTCACCCGGCCAGCGACATGGAGGCCCAGAATACCCTCCTT
GACAGTCTTGACGTGCGCAGCTCAGGGGCATGATGTGACTGTCGCCCGTACATTTAGCCCATACATCCCC
ATGTATAATCATTTGCATCCATACATTTTGATGGCCGCACGGCGCGAAGCAAAAATTACGGCTCCTCGCT
GCGGACCTGCGAGCAGGGAAACGCTCCCCTCACAGACGCGTTGAATTGTCCCCACGCCGCGCCCCTGTAG
AGAAATATAAAAGGTTAGGATTTGCCACTGAGGTTCTTCTTTCATATACTTCCTTTTAAAATCTTGCTAG
GATACAGTTCTCACATCACATCCGAACATAAACAACCATGACAGTCAACACTAAGACCTATAGTGAGAGA
GCAGAAACTCATGCCTCACCAGTAGCACAACGATTATTTCGATTAATGGAACTGAAGAAAACCAATTTAT
GTGCATCAATTGATGTTGATACCACTAAGGAATTCCTTGAATTAATTGATAAATTGGGTCCTTATGTATG
CTTAATCAAGACTCATATTGATATAATCAATGATTTTTCCTATGAATCCACTATTGAACCATTATTAGAA
CTTTCACGTAAACATCAATTTATGATTTTTGAAGATAGAAAATTTGCTGATATTGGTAATACCGTGAAGA
AACAATATATTGGTGGAGTTTATAAAATTAGTAGTTGGGCAGATATTACTAATGCTCATGGTGTCACTGG
GAATGGAGTAGTTGAAGGATTAAAACAGGGAGCTAAAGAAACCACCACCAACCAAGAGCCAAGAGGGTTA
TTGATGTTAGCTGAATTATCATCAGTGGGATCATTAGCATATGGAGAATATTCTCAAAAAACTGTTGAAA
TTGCTAAATCCGATAAGGAATTTGTTATTGGATTTATTGCCCAACGTGATATGGGTGGACAAGAAGAAGG
ATTTGATTGGCTTATTATGACACCTGGAGTTGGATTAGATGATAAAGGTGATGGATTAGGACAACAATAT
AGAACTGTTGATGAAGTTGTTAGCACTGGAACTGATATTATCATTGTTGGTAGAGGATTGTTTGGTAAAG
GAAGAGATCCAGATATTGAAGGTAAAAGGTATAGAGATGCTGGTTGGAATGCTTATTTGAAAAAGACTGG
CCAATTATAATCAGTACTGACAATAAAAAGATTCTTGTTTTCAAGAACTTGTCATTTGTATAGTTTTTTT
ATATTGTAGTTGTTCTATTTTAATCAAATGTTAGCGTGATTTATATTTTTTTTCGCCTCGACATCATCTG
CCCAGATGCGAAGTTAAGTGCGCAGAAAGTAATATCATGCGTCAATCGTATGTGAATGCTGGTCGCTATA
CTGCTGTCGATTCGATACTAACGCCGCCATCCAGTGTCGAAAACGAGCTCGAATTCATCGATGATATCAG
ATCCACTAGTGGCCTATGCGGCCGCGGATCTGCCGGTCTCCCTATAGTGAGTCGTATTAATTTCGATAAG
CCAGGTTAACCTGCATTAATGAATCGGCCAACGCGCGGGGAGAGGCGGTTTGCGTATTGGGCGCTCTTCC
GCTTCCTCGCTCACTGACTCGCTGCGCTCGGTCGTTCGGCTGCGGCGAGCGGTATCAGCTCACTCAAAGG
CGGTAATACGGTTATCCACAGAATCAGGGGATAACGCAGGAAAGAACATGTGAGCAAAAGGCCAGCAAAA
GGCCAGGAACCGTAAAAAGGCCGCGTTGCTGGCGTTTTTCCATAGGCTCCGCCCCCCTGACGAGCATCAC
AAAAATCGACGCTCAAGTCAGAGGTGGCGAAACCCGACAGGACTATAAAGATACCAGGCGTTTCCCCCTG
GAAGCTCCCTCGTGCGCTCTCCTGTTCCGACCCTGCCGCTTACCGGATACCTGTCCGCCTTTCTCCCTTC
GGGAAGCGTGGCGCTTTCTCATAGCTCACGCTGTAGGTATCTCAGTTCGGTGTAGGTCGTTCGCTCCAAG
CTGGGCTGTGTGCACGAACCCCCCGTTCAGCCCGACCGCTGCGCCTTATCCGGTAACTATCGTCTTGAGT
CCAACCCGGTAAGACACGACTTATCGCCACTGGCAGCAGCCACTGGTAACAGGATTAGCAGAGCGAGGTA
TGTAGGCGGTGCTACAGAGTTCTTGAAGTGGTGGCCTAACTACGGCTACACTAGAAGAACAGTATTTGGT
ATCTGCGCTCTGCTGAAGCCAGTTACCTTCGGAAAAAGAGTTGGTAGCTCTTGATCCGGCAAACAAACCA
CCGCTGGTAGCGGTGGTTTTTTTGTTTGCAAGCAGCAGATTACGCGCAGAAAAAAAGGATCTCAAGAAGA
TCCTTTGATCTTTTCTACGGGGTCTGACGCTCAGTGGAACGAAAACTCACGTTAAGGGATTTTGGTCATG
AGATTATCAAAAAGGATCTTCACCTAGATCCTTTTAAATTAAAAATGAAGTTTTAAATCAATCTAAAGTA
TATATGAGTAAACTTGGTCTGACAGTTACCAATGCTTAATCAGTGAGGCACCTATCTCAGCGATCTGTCT
ATTTCGTTCATCCATAGTTGCCTGACTCCCCGTCGTGTAGATAACTACGATACGGGAGGGCTTACCATCT
GGCCCCAGTGCTGCAATGATACCGCGAGACCCACGCTCACCGGCTCCAGATTTATCAGCAATAAACCAGC
CAGCCGGAAGGGCCGAGCGCAGAAGTGGTCCTGCAACTTTATCCGCCTCCATCCAGTCTATTAATTGTTG
CCGGGAAGCTAGAGTAAGTAGTTCGCCAGTTAATAGTTTGCGCAACGTTGTTGCCATTGCTACAGGCATC
GTGGTGTCACGCTCGTCGTTTGGTATGGCTTCATTCAGCTCCGGTTCCCAACGATCAAGGCGAGTTACAT
GATCCCCCATGTTGTGCAAAAAAGCGGTTAGCTCCTTCGGTCCTCCGATCGTTGTCAGAAGTAAGTTGGC
CGCAGTGTTATCACTCATGGTTATGGCAGCACTGCATAATTCTCTTACTGTCATGCCATCCGTAAGATGC
TTTTCTGTGACTGGTGAGTACTCAACCAAGTCATTCTGAGAATAGTGTATGCGGCGACCGAGTTGCTCTT
GCCCGGCGTCAATACGGGATAATACCGCGCCACATAGCAGAACTTTAAAAGTGCTCATCATTGGAAAACG
TTCTTCGGGGCGAAAACTCTCAAGGATCTTACCGCTGTTGAGATCCAGTTCGATGTAACCCACTCGTGCA
CCCAACTGATCTTCAGCATCTTTTACTTTCACCAGCGTTTCTGGGTGAGCAAAAACAGGAAGGCAAAATG
CCGCAAAAAAGGGAATAAGGGCGACACGGAAATGTTGAATACTCATACTCTTCCTTTTTCAATATTATTG
AAGCATTTATCAGGGTTATTGTCTCATGAGCGGATACATATTTGAATGTATTTAGAAAAATAAACAAATA
GGGGTTCCGCGCACATTTCCCCGAAAAGTGCCACCTGACGTCTAAGAAACCATTATTATCATGACATTAA
CCTATAAAAATAGGCGTATCACGAGGCCCTTTCGTCTCGCGCGTTTCGGTGATGACGGTGAAAACCTCTG
ACACATGCAGCTCCCGGAGACGGTCACAGCTTGTCTGTAAGCGGATGCCGGGAGCAGACAAGCCCGTCAG
GGCGCGTCAGCGGGTGTTGGCGGGTGTCGGGGCTGGCTTAACTATGCGGCATCAGAGCAGATTGTACTGA
GAGTGCACCATATGGACATATTGTCGTTAGAACGCGGCTACAATTAATACATAACCTTATGTATCATACA
CATACGATTTAGGTGACACTATAGA
Features (pLannotate 1.2.2; 13 found; start..end, strand, type, name):
     55..1578    +  CDS            PHO8 (fragment): PPB_YEAST - Experimental evidence at protein level: Swiss-Prot protein existence level 1. Phosphatase with broad substrate specificity. A truncated (soluble) version of the protein is responsible for the production of (E,E)-farnesol from (E,E)-farnesyl diphosphate. Acts as a fructose-2,6- bisphosphate 6-phosphatase (PubMed:1848184). From Saccharomyces cerevisiae (strain ATCC 204508 / S288c) (Baker's yeast).
   1602..1789    +  terminator     ADH1 terminator: S. cerevisiae ADH1; transcription terminator for the S. cerevisiae alcohol dehydrogenase 1 (ADH1) gene
   1864..2207    +  promoter       TEF promoter: Ashbya gossypii TEF promoter
   2226..3014    +  CDS            URA3: PYRF_YEAST - Experimental evidence at protein level: Swiss-Prot protein existence level 1. From Saccharomyces cerevisiae (strain ATCC 204508 / S288c) (Baker's yeast).
   3026..3223    +  terminator     TEF terminator: Ashbya gossypii TEF terminator
   3331..3349    -  promoter       T7 promoter: promoter for bacteriophage T7 RNA polymerase
   3371..3424    -  CDS            lacI (fragment): lac repressor; lacI; The lac repressor binds to the lac operator to inhibit transcription in E. coli. This inhibition can be relieved by adding lactose or isopropyl-β-D-thiogalactopyranoside (IPTG).
   3607..4195    -  rep_origin     ori: high-copy-number ColE1/pMB1/pBR322/pUC origin of replication
   4366..5226    -  CDS            AmpR: β-lactamase; bla; confers resistance to ampicillin, carbenicillin, and related antibiotics
   5227..5331    -  promoter       AmpR promoter: bla
   5426..5461    +  CDS            rop (fragment): Rop protein, which maintains plasmids at low copy number; rop
   5563..5614    +  misc_feature   bom (fragment): basis of mobility region from pBR322
   5677..5695    +  promoter       SP6 promoter: promoter for bacteriophage SP6 RNA polymerase
