[The description below was written by a language model from this plasmid's Addgene catalogue record and pLannotate feature annotations shown in this document.]
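Description:
pFA6a-Pho8∆60-C.a.URA3 is a 5,695 bp PCR-template plasmid built on the pFA6a backbone, used for C-terminal tagging of Saccharomyces cerevisiae genes at their chromosomal loci. Although catalogued as a bacterial expression vector, it carries no yeast origin or centromere in the annotated features. It is maintained only in E. coli, through a high-copy ColE1/pUC-type origin and the AmpR β-lactamase gene with its own promoter. Small fragments of lacI, rop and bom, together with flanking T7 and SP6 promoters, are backbone remnants that play no evident part in the tagging function.

The payload is a two-part module. The first part is a promoterless fragment of the PHO8 coding sequence, Pho8∆60, followed by the S. cerevisiae ADH1 terminator. Pho8∆60 is generally known as the vacuolar alkaline phosphatase lacking its N-terminal 60 residues, so it cannot reach the vacuole by its normal route and becomes active only after being delivered there and processed. The second part is a URA3 marker, recorded as the Candida albicans gene (the automated annotation matched it to the S. cerevisiae orthologue), driven by the Ashbya gossypii TEF promoter and terminator. Using a heterologous marker should reduce recombination with the host ura3 locus.

In typical pFA6a use, the whole module is amplified with primers carrying homology to the end of a target gene and integrated by homologous recombination. This gives an in-frame fusion expressed from the native promoter, with integrants selected by uracil prototrophy. Phosphatase activity of the fusion then provides a quantitative readout of vacuolar delivery of that specific protein, for example in selective autophagy studies. The "gRNA" entry in the catalogue fields has no counterpart in the feature table.
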