Addgene plasmid #240970: pFA6a-Pho8∆60-C.a.URA3
Purpose: To endogenously tag S. cerevisiae proteins at their C-terminus with Pho8∆60; C.a.URA3 selection marker
Depositing lab: Fulvio Reggiori. Depositing organization: Aarhus University. Publication: A plasmid module for PCR-based gene modification for the accurate measurement of vacuolar delivery of specific proteins in yeast Saccharomyces cerevisiae. Valdbjorn Kanne J, Reggiori F. Autophagy Rep. 2025 May 31;4(1):2511724. doi: 10.1080/27694127.2025.2511724. eCollection 2025. PubMed 40458443.
Backbone
  Vector backbone: pFA6a
  Total vector size (bp): 5695
  Vector type: Bacterial Expression
  Selectable markers: URA3
Growth in bacteria
  Bacterial resistance: Ampicillin, 100 μg/mL
  Growth temperature: 37°C
  Growth strain: DH5alpha
  Copy number: High Copy
Gene/Insert
  Gene/Insert name: PHO8∆60
  gRNA/shRNA sequence: gRNA
  Species: S. cerevisiae (budding yeast)
  Entrez Gene: PHO8 (a.k.a. YDR481C)
  Cloning method: Restriction Enzyme; 5′ cloning site Asc1 (not destroyed); 3′ cloning site EcoRI (not destroyed)
  Sequencing primers: 5′ CGCGCCACTTCTAAATA
Terms and licenses: Academic/Nonprofit Terms; Industry Terms: Not Available to Industry
How to cite: pFA6a-Pho8∆60-C.a.URA3 was a gift from Fulvio Reggiori (Addgene plasmid # 240970 ; http://n2t.net/addgene:240970 ; RRID:Addgene_240970)
